Addgene plasmid #11452: pHMMa.PH1704
Depositing lab: Sung-Hou Kim. Depositing organization: Lawrence Berkeley National Laboratory. Publication: Crystal structure of an intracellular protease from Pyrococcus horikoshii at 2-A resolution. Du X, Choi IG, Kim R, Wang W, Jancarik J, Yokota H, Kim SH. Proc Natl Acad Sci U S A. 2000 Dec 19. 97(26):14079-84. 10.1073/pnas.260503597 PubMed 11114201.
Backbone
  Vector backbone: pHMMa
  Backbone size w/o insert (bp): 3188
  Vector type: Bacterial Expression
Growth in bacteria
  Bacterial resistance: Ampicillin, 100 μg/mL
  Growth temperature: 37°C
  Growth strain: DH5alpha
  Copy number: High Copy
Gene/Insert
  Gene/Insert name: intracellular protease
  Species: P. horikoshii
  Insert size (bp): 498
  GenBank ID: BAA30818 PH1704 NP_143548
  Cloning method: Restriction Enzyme; 5′ cloning site NdeI (not destroyed); 3′ cloning site BamHI (not destroyed)
  Sequencing primers: 5′ T7; 3′ T7 Terminal
Terms and licenses: Academic/Nonprofit Terms; Industry Terms: Not Available to Industry
Depositor comments: Please note that the plasmid pHMMa.PH1704 contains an Ampicillin resistance marker, and the BL21 bacterial strain contains a plasmid, pSJS1244, that confers spectinomycin resistance and allows for expression of genes with rare codons. Addgene provides this plasmid in the DH5alpha bacterial strain. For expression, please use BL21(DE3).Star/pSJS1244
How to cite: pHMMa.PH1704 was a gift from Sung-Hou Kim (Addgene plasmid # 11452 ; http://n2t.net/addgene:11452 ; RRID:Addgene_11452)
