[The description below was written by a language model from this plasmid's Addgene catalogue record.]
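Description:
pHMMa.PH1704 is a bacterial expression plasmid built on the pHMMa backbone (about 3.2 kb without insert) that carries the gene for the intracellular protease PH1704 from the hyperthermophilic archaeon Pyrococcus horikoshii. The 498 bp coding insert was placed between NdeI and BamHI sites, both of which remain intact, so the open reading frame can be excised or exchanged. The plasmid is maintained at high copy number in E. coli and selected through an ampicillin resistance marker. It is supplied in DH5alpha, a cloning strain suited to propagation rather than protein production.

The record does not explicitly name the promoter, any fusion tags, or the origin of replication. However, the recommended sequencing primers (T7 and T7 terminator) and the depositor's instruction to express in a BL21(DE3) derivative suggest that the insert sits in a T7 promoter/terminator cassette, which depends on the T7 RNA polymerase supplied by the DE3 lysogen. The depositor recommends an expression host that also carries the helper plasmid pSJS1244. This plasmid confers spectinomycin resistance and supports expression of genes containing codons that are rare in E. coli, a common obstacle with archaeal sequences. Because the two plasmids use different resistance markers, they can be selected together.

The construct is associated with work that determined the crystal structure of this protease at 2 Å resolution, so its main use is recombinant overproduction of PH1704 protein in E. coli for purification and for structural or biochemical study.
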