>Addgene plasmid #11452 | pHMMa.PH1704 | addgene partial sequence | sequence record 18245 | T7 5'-TAATACGACTCACTATAGGG-3'
NNNNNTCNCTNNNNNNTTTGTTTAACTTTAAGAAGGAGATATACATATGAAGGTACTATTCTTAACAGCG
AACGAGTTTGAGGATGTGGAACTAATTTACCCTTACCATAGGCTTAAAGAAGAGGGACATGAAGTTTACA
TAGCAAGCTTTGAAAGGGGAACAATTACAGGGAAACATGGATATTCAGTTAAGGTTGACTTGACTTTCGA
TAAAGTTAATCCCGAGGAGTTTGATGCATTAGTCCTTCCAGGAGGAAGGGCACCGGAAAGGGTAAGATTA
AATGAGAAAGCTGTGAGCATAGCCAGAAAGATGTTCAGTGAAGGAAAGCCCGTTGCTAGCATATGCCATG
GTCCTCAAATCTTGATTTCTGCTGGAGTTCTAAGGGGTAGAAAGGGAACAAGCTATCCTGGGATTAAGGA
TGACATGATAAATGCAGGGGTTGAATGGGTTGATGCAGAGGTAGTTGTTGATGGGAACTGGGTTAGCTCC
AGGGTTCCAGCTGATCTTTATGCCTGGATGAGGGAATTTGTAAAGTTACTTAAATAAGGATCCCCGGGTA
CCGAGCTCGAATTCATCGATGATATCAGATCCGGCTGCTAACAAAGCCCGAAAGGAAGCTGAGTTGGCTG
CTGCCACCGCTGAGCAATAACTAGCATAACCCCTTGGGGCCTCTAAACGGGTCTTGAGGGGTTTTTTGCT
GAAAGGAGGAACTATATCCGGATATCCACAGGACGGGTGTGGTCGCCATGATCGCGTAGTCGATAGTGGC
TCCAAGTAGCGAAGCGAGCAGGACTGGGCGGCGGCCAAAGCGGTCGGACAGNGCTCCGAGAACGGGNGCG
CATAGAAATTGCATCAACGNNNNNNNNN
